Addgene plasmid #104016: pEB1-coCeruleanME
Purpose: Plasmid encoding coCeruleanME
Depositing lab: Philippe Cluzel. Depositing organization: Harvard University. Publication: Systematic characterization of maturation time of fluorescent proteins in living cells. Balleza E, Kim JM, Cluzel P. Nat Methods. 2018 Jan;15(1):47-51. doi: 10.1038/nmeth.4509. Epub 2017 Nov 20. PubMed 29320486.
Backbone
  Vector backbone: pEB1
  Backbone size w/o insert (bp): 3674
  Total vector size (bp): 4391
  Modifications to backbone: Derived from pUA66. Inserted constitutive promoter proC. Replaced original insert with FP of interest.
  Vector type: Bacterial Expression ; Low copy
Growth in bacteria
  Bacterial resistance: Kanamycin, 50 μg/mL
  Growth temperature: 37°C
  Growth strain: MG1655
  Copy number: Low Copy
Gene/Insert
  Gene/Insert name: coCeruleanME
  Species: Synthetic
  Insert size (bp): 717
  Mutation: Same protein sequence as Cerulean ME (codon optimized nucleotide sequence)
  Promoter: proC
  Cloning method: Gibson Cloning
  Sequencing primers: 5′ GCGTATCACGAGGCCCTTTC; 3′ AAAGGGAAAACTGTCCATATGCAC
Terms and licenses: Academic/Nonprofit Terms; Industry Terms: Not Available to Industry
Depositor comments: This is a codon optimized version of Cerulean ME. Please see "Notes On Plasmids In This Collection" document for further details and references.
How to cite: pEB1-coCeruleanME was a gift from Philippe Cluzel (Addgene plasmid # 104016 ; http://n2t.net/addgene:104016 ; RRID:Addgene_104016)
