[The description below was written by a language model from this plasmid's Addgene catalogue record and pLannotate feature annotations shown in this document.]
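Description:
pEB1-coCeruleanME is a low-copy bacterial expression plasmid of about 4.4 kb that constitutively expresses a cyan fluorescent protein in Escherichia coli. Its pEB1 backbone is derived from pUA66, modified by inserting the constitutive proC promoter and replacing the original insert with the fluorescent protein of interest. Replication relies on the pSC101 origin together with the Rep101 (RepA) protein encoded on the plasmid, a pairing that keeps copy number low and so limits expression burden and cell-to-cell variability. Selection is by kanamycin, conferred by a neo/nptII aminoglycoside phosphotransferase gene followed by a lambda t0 terminator. A short adjacent fragment annotated as Tn5 transposase is most likely a remnant carried along with the resistance cassette rather than a functional element. The record lists MG1655 as the growth strain.

The payload is a 717 bp synthetic open reading frame, coCeruleanME, introduced by Gibson cloning. According to the depositor it encodes the same protein sequence as Cerulean ME but with a codon-optimized nucleotide sequence. The automated annotation recognises it as mCerulean, an Aequorea victoria-derived cyan fluorescent protein. The coding sequence is driven by proC, which is stated in the catalogue fields but not picked up in the feature table. It is followed by a small multiple-cloning-site fragment and the rrnB T1 terminator, which insulates the reporter transcript from downstream backbone elements. The plasmid belongs to a collection built in a common vector context for a systematic study of fluorescent protein maturation times in living cells, so that different fluorescent proteins could be compared under identical promoter and copy-number conditions.
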