Features (pLannotate 1.2.2; 8 found; start..end, strand, type, name):
    222..932     +  CDS            mCerulean: mCerulean is a basic (constitutively fluorescent) cyan fluorescent protein published in 2005, derived from Aequorea victoria. It is reported to be a very rapidly-maturing monomer.
    943..962     +  misc_feature   MCS (fragment): pUC18/19 multiple cloning site
    973..1059    +  terminator     rrnB T1 terminator: Escherichia coli rrnB; transcription terminator T1 from the E. coli rrnB gene
   1597..2547    -  CDS            Rep101: RepA protein needed for replication with the pSC101 origin; rep101
   2595..2817    -  rep_origin     pSC101 ori: low-copy replication origin that requires the Rep101 protein
   3309..3403    -  terminator     lambda t0 terminator: transcription terminator from phage lambda
   3437..4228    -  CDS            neo: KKA2_KLEPN - Also known as kan, nptII. Experimental evidence at protein level: Swiss-Prot protein existence level 1. Resistance to kanamycin, neomycin, paromomycin, ribostamycin, butirosin and gentamicin B. From Klebsiella pneumoniae.
   4260..4379    -  CDS            tnpA (fragment): TN5P_ECOLX - Also known as tnp. Experimental evidence at protein level: Swiss-Prot protein existence level 1. Mediates transposition of transposon Tn5 by a 'cut and paste' mechanism. First, the monomeric transposase binds the 19 bp inverted DNA repeats flanking the transposon. Then, dimerization of the DNA- bound transposase creates a synaptic DNA complex. After nicking of the first DNA strand, excision of the transposon proceeds through a series of intermediates. The transposase then mediates the insertion of the transposon at a new site by strand transfer. The activity of the wild- type tran
>Addgene plasmid #104016 | pEB1-coCeruleanME | addgene full sequence | sequence record 200443 | Addgene NGS Result
ACATTAACCTATAAAAATAGGCGTATCACGAGGCCCTTTCGTCTTCACCACAGCTAACACCACGTCGTCC
CTATCTGCTGCCCTAGGTCTATGAGTGGTTGCTGGATAACTTTACGGGCATGCATAAGGCTCGTATGATA
TATTCAGGGAGACCACAACGGTTTCCCTCTACAAATAATTTTGTTTAACTTTTCTAGATTTAAGAAGGAG
ATATACATATGAGCAAGGGCGAGGAGCTGTTTACTGGTGTGGTTCCTATCCTGGTCGAACTGGACGGTGA
TGTCAACGGTCATAAGTTCAGCGTTAGCGGCGAGGGTGAAGGCGACGCAACCTACGGTAAGCTGACCCTG
AAGTTCATTTGTACGACGGGTAAGCTGCCGGTGCCTTGGCCTACCCTGGTTACCACCCTGACCTGGGGTG
TTCAATGCTTCGCTCGCTATCCAGACCACATGAAGCAGCACGATTTTTTTAAGAGCGCCATGCCAGAGGG
TTACGTTCAGGAGCGCACCATTTTCTTTAAAGATGATGGTAATTACAAGACTCGCGCAGAGGTGAAGTTT
GAAGGCGACACTCTGGTGAATCGTATTGAGCTGAAGGGCATCGATTTTAAGGAAGATGGTAATATCCTGG
GCCATAAACTGGAATATAATGCGATTAGCGATAATGTGTATATCACCGCCGATAAACAAAAGAATGGTAT
TAAGGCGCATTTTAAAATTCGCCATAATATCGAGGACGGCTCTGTGCAACTGGCTGACCATTATCAACAA
AATACCCCGATTGGCGACGGTCCTGTTCTGCTGCCGGACAATCACTATCTGAGCACTCAATCTAAGCTGA
GCAAAGATCCTAATGAGAAGCGCGATCACATGGTGCTGCTGGAATTTGTAACGGCTGCTGGCATCACGCA
TGGCATGGATGAGCTGTATAAATAAATGTCCAGACCTGCAGGCATGCAAGCTCTAGAGGCATCAAATAAA
ACGAAAGGCTCAGTCGAAAGACTGGGCCTTTCGTTTTATCTGTTGTTTGTCGGTGAACGCTCTCCTGAGT
AGGACAAATCCGCCGCCCTAGACCTAGGGTACGGGTTTTGCTGCCCGCAAACGGGCTGTTCTGGTGTTGC
TAGTTTGTTATCAGAATCGCAGATCCGGCTTCAGCCGGTTTGCCGGCTGAAAGCGCTATTTCTTCCAGAA
TTGCCATGATTTTTTCCCCACGGGAGGCGTCACTGGCTCCCGTGTTGTCGGCAGCTTTGATTCGATAAGC
AGCATCGCCTGTTTCAGGCTGTCTATGTGTGACTGTTGAGCTGTAACAAGTTGTCTCAGGTGTTCAATTT
CATGTTCTAGTTGCTTTGTTTTACTGGTTTCACCTGTTCTATTAGGTGTTACATGCTGTTCATCTGTTAC
ATTGTCGATCTGTTCATGGTGAACAGCTTTGAATGCACCAAAAACTCGTAAAAGCTCTGATGTATCTATC
TTTTTTACACCGTTTTCATCTGTGCATATGGACAGTTTTCCCTTTGATATGTAACGGTGAACAGTTGTTC
TACTTTTGTTTGTTAGTCTTGATGCTTCACTGATAGATACAAGAGCCATAAGAACCTCAGATCCTTCCGT
ATTTAGCCAGTATGTTCTCTAGTGTGGTTCGTTGTTTTTGCGTGAGCCATGAGAACGAACCATTGAGATC
ATACTTACTTTGCATGTCACTCAAAAATTTTGCCTCAAAACTGGTGAGCTGAATTTTTGCAGTTAAAGCA
TCGTGTAGTGTTTTTCTTAGTCCGTTATGTAGGTAGGAATCTGATGTAATGGTTGTTGGTATTTTGTCAC
CATTCATTTTTATCTGGTTGTTCTCAAGTTCGGTTACGAGATCCATTTGTCTATCTAGTTCAACTTGGAA
AATCAACGTATCAGTCGGGCGGCCTCGCTTATCAACCACCAATTTCATATTGCTGTAAGTGTTTAAATCT
TTACTTATTGGTTTCAAAACCCATTGGTTAAGCCTTTTAAACTCATGGTAGTTATTTTCAAGCATTAACA
TGAACTTAAATTCATCAAGGCTAATCTCTATATTTGCCTTGTGAGTTTTCTTTTGTGTTAGTTCTTTTAA
TAACCACTCATAAATCCTCATAGAGTATTTGTTTTCAAAAGACTTAACATGTTCCAGATTATATTTTATG
AATTTTTTTAACTGGAAAAGATAAGGCAATATCTCTTCACTAAAAACTAATTCTAATTTTTCGCTTGAGA
ACTTGGCATAGTTTGTCCACTGGAAAATCTCAAAGCCTTTAACCAAAGGATTCCTGATTTCCACAGTTCT
CGTCATCAGCTCTCTGGTTGCTTTAGCTAATACACCATAAGCATTTTCCCTACTGATGTTCATCATCTGA
GCGTATTGGTTATAAGTGAACGATACCGTCCGTTCTTTCCTTGTAGGGTTTTCAATCGTGGGGTTGAGTA
GTGCCACACAGCATAAAATTAGCTTGGTTTCATGCTCCGTTAAGTCATAGCGACTAATCGCTAGTTCATT
TGCTTTGAAAACAACTAATTCAGACATACATCTCAATTGGTCTAGGTGATTTTAATCACTATACCAATTG
AGATGGGCTAGTCAATGATAATTACTAGTCCTTTTCCTTTGAGTTGTGGGTATCTGTAAATTCTGCTAGA
CCTTTGCTGGAAAACTTGTAAATTCTGCTAGACCCTCTGTAAATTCCGCTAGACCTTTGTGTGTTTTTTT
TGTTTATATTCAAGTGGTTATAATTTATAGAATAAAGAAAGAATAAAAAAAGATAAAAAGAATAGATCCC
AGCCCTGTGTATAACTCACTACTTTAGTCAGTTCCGCAGTATTACAAAAGGATGTCGCAAACGCTGTTTG
CTCCTCTACAAAACAGACCTTAAAACCCTAAAGGCTTAAGTAGCACCCTCGCAAGCTCGGGCAAATCGCT
GAATATTCCTTTTGTCTCCGACCATCAGGCACCTGAGTCGCTGTCTTTTTCGTGACATTCAGTTCGCTGC
GCTCACGGCTCTGGCAGTGAATGGGGGTAAATGGCACTACAGGCGCCTTTTATGGATTCATGCAAGGAAA
CTACCCATAATACAAGAAAAGCCCGTCACGGGCTTCTCAGGGCGTTTTATGGCGGGTCTGCTATGTGGTG
CTATCTGACTTTTTGCTGTTCAGCAGTTCCTGCCCTCTGATTTTCCAGTCTGACCACTTCGGATTATCCC
GTGACAGGTCATTCAGACTGGCTAATGCACCCAGTAAGGCAGCGGTATCATCAACAGGCTTACCCGTCTT
ACTGTCCCTAGTGCTTGGATTCTCACCAATAAAAAACGCCCGGCGGCAACCGAGCGTTCTGAACAAATCC
AGATGGAGTTCTGAGGTCATTACTGGATCTATCAACAGGAGTCCAAGCGAGCTCTCGAACCCCAGAGTCC
CGCTCAGAAGAACTCGTCAAGAAGGCGATAGAAGGCGATGCGCTGCGAATCGGGAGCGGCGATACCGTAA
AGCACGAGGAAGCGGTCAGCCCATTCGCCGCCAAGCTCTTCAGCAATATCACGGGTAGCCAACGCTATGT
CCTGATAGCGGTCCGCCACACCCAGCCGGCCACAGTCGATGAATCCAGAAAAGCGGCCATTTTCCACCAT
GATATTCGGCAAGCAGGCATCGCCATGGGTCACGACGAGATCCTCGCCGTCGGGCATGCGCGCCTTGAGC
CTGGCGAACAGTTCGGCTGGCGCGAGCCCCTGATGCTCTTCGTCCAGATCATCCTGATCGACAAGACCGG
CTTCCATCCGAGTACGTGCTCGCTCGATGCGATGTTTCGCTTGGTGGTCGAATGGGCAGGTAGCCGGATC
AAGCGTATGCAGCCGCCGCATTGCATCAGCCATGATGGATACTTTCTCGGCAGGAGCAAGGTGAGATGAC
AGGAGATCCTGCCCCGGCACTTCGCCCAATAGCAGCCAGTCCCTTCCCGCTTCAGTGACAACGTCGAGCA
CAGCTGCGCAAGGAACGCCCGTCGTGGCCAGCCACGATAGCCGCGCTGCCTCGTCCTGCAGTTCATTCAG
GGCACCGGACAGGTCGGTCTTGACAAAAAGAACCGGGCGCCCCTGCGCTGACAGCCGGAACACGGCGGCA
TCAGAGCAGCCGATTGTCTGTTGTGCCCAGTCATAGCCGAATAGCCTCTCCACCCAAGCGGCCGGAGAAC
CTGCGTGCAATCCATCTTGTTCAATCATGCGAAACGATCCTCATCCTGTCTCTTGATCAGATCTTGATCC
CCTGCGCCATCAGATCCTTGGCGGCAAGAAAGCCATCCAGTTTACTTTGCAGGGCTTCCCAACCTTACCA
GAGGGCGCCCCAGCTGGCAATTCCGACGTCTAAGAAACCATTATTATCATG
